>Addgene plasmid #228526 | FUGW-RUSH-LAMP1-mScarleti | addgene full sequence | sequence record 458069 | Addgene NGS Result
TAATTAACCCGTGTCGGCTCCAGATCTGGCCTCCGCGCCGGGTTTTGGCGCCTCCCGCGGGCGCCCCCCT
CCTCACGGCGAGCGCTGCCACGTCAGACGAAGGGCGCAGCGAGCGTCCTGATCCTTCCGCCCGGACGCTC
AGGACAGCGGCCCGCTGCTCATAAGACTCGGCCTTAGAACCCCAGTATCAGCAGAAGGACATTTTAGGAC
GGGACTTGGGTGACTCTAGGGCACTGGTTTTCTTTCCAGAGAGCGGAACAGGCGAGGAAAAGTAGTCCCT
TCTCGGCGATTCTGCGGAGGGATCTCCGTGGGGCGGTGAACGCCGATGATTATATAAGGACGCGCCGGGT
GTGGCACAGCTAGTTCCGTCGCAGCCGGGATTTGGGTCGCGGTTCTTGTTTGTGGATCGCTGTGATCGTC
ACTTGGTGAGTAGCGGGCTGCTGGGCTGGCCGGGGCTTTCGTGGCCGCCGGGCCGCTCGGTGGGACGGAA
GCGTGTGGAGAGACCGCCAAGGGCTGTAGTCTGGGTCCGCGAGCAAGGTTGCCCTGAACTGGGGGTTGGG
GGGAGCGCAGCAAAATGGCGGCTGTTCCCGAGTCTTGAATGGAAGACGCTTGTGAGGCGGGCTGTGAGGT
CGTTGAAACAAGGTGGGGGGCATGGTGGGCGGCAAGAACCCAAGGTCTTGAGGCCTTCGCTAATGCGGGA
AAGCTCTTATTCGGGTGAGATGGGCTGGGGCACCATCTGGGGACCCTGACGTGAAGTTTGTCACTGACTG
GAGAACTCGGTTTGTCGTCTGTTGCGGGGGCGGCAGTTATGGCGGTGCCGTTGGGCAGTGCACCCGTACC
TTTGGGAGCGCGCGCCCTCGTCGTGTCGTGACGTCACCCGTTCTGTTGGCTTATAATGCAGGGTGGGGCC
ACCTGCCGGTAGGTGTGCGGTAGGCTTTTCTCCGTCGCAGGACGCAGGGTTCGGGCCTAGGGTAGGCTCT
CCTGAATCGACAGGCGCCGGACCTCTGGTGAGGGGAGGGATAAGTGAGGCGTCAGTTTCTTTGGTCGGTT
TTATGTACCTATCTTCTTAAGTAGCTGAAGCTCCGGTTTTGAACTATGCGCTCGGGGTTGGCGAGTGTGT
TTTGTGAAGTTTTTTAGGCACCTTTTGAAATGTAATCATTTGGGTCAATATGTAATTTTCAGTGTTAGAC
TAGTAAATTGTCCGCTAAATTCTGGCCGTTTTTGGCTTTTTTGTTAGACGAAGCTTGGGCTGCAGGTCGA
CTCTAGAGCCACCATGGATGTATGCGTCCGTCTTGCCCTGTGGCTCCTCTGGGGACTCCTCCTGCACCAG
GGCCAGAGCCTCAGCCATAGTCACAGTGAGAAGGCGACAGGAACCAGCTCGGGCGCCGGTTTAAACGACC
CTAGCAAAGACTCAAAAGCTCAGGTGTCCGCTGCCGAGGCTGGCATTACTGGAACATGGTACAATCAGCT
CGGGAGCACCTTTATTGTGACTGCTGGAGCCGATGGAGCCCTCACCGGAACATACGAATCTGCTGTGGGA
AACGCCGAATCACGGTACGTCCTCACTGGCCGATACGATAGTGCCCCTGCCACCGACGGATCTGGGACTG
CCCTGGGATGGACTGTCGCTTGGAAAAACAACTACCGGAATGCTCATTCTGCCACAACATGGAGTGGACA
GTACGTGGGAGGCGCTGAGGCTAGAATCAATACACAGTGGCTGCTCACATCTGGCACAACCGAGGCAAAT
GCTTGGAAATCCACCCTGGTGGGACATGACACATTCACCAAAGTGAAACCCTCCGCCGCTTCAATCGATG
CCGCCAAAAAAGCCGGAGTCAACAACGGCAATCCTCTGGATGCCGTCCAGCAGCTCGGACCGAAAGATGA
ACTGTGAGCGGCCGCATAGATAACTGATCCAGTGTGCTGGAATTAATTCGCTGTCTGCGAGGGCCAGCTG
TTGGGGTGAGTACTCCCTCTCAAAAGCGGGCATGACTTCTGCGCTAAGATTGTCAGTTTCCAAAAACGAG
GAGGATTTGATATTCACCTGGCCCGCGGTGATGCCTTTGAGGGTGGCCGCGTCCATCTGGTCAGAAAAGA
CAATCTTTTTGTTGTCAAGCTTGAGGTGTGGCAGGCTTGAGATCTGGCCATACACTTGAGTGACAATGAC
ATCCACTTTGCCTTTCTCTCCACAGGTGTCCACTCCCAGGTCCAACTGCAGGTCGAGCATGCATCTAGGG
CGGCCAATTCCGCCCCTCTCCCCCCCCCCCTCTCCCTCCCCCCCCCCTAACGTTACTGGCCGAAGCCGCT
TGGAATAAGGCCGGTGTGCGTTTGTCTATATGTTATTTTCCACCATATTGCCGTCTTTTGGCAATGTGAG
GGCCCGGAAACCTGGCCCTGTCTTCTTGACGAGCATTCCTAGGGGTCTTTCCCCTCTCGCCAAAGGAATG
CAAGGTCTGTTGAATGTCGTGAAGGAAGCAGTTCCTCTGGAAGCTTCTTGAAGACAAACAACGTCTGTAG
CGACCCTTTGCAGGCAGCGGAACCCCCCACCTGGCGACAGGTGCCTCTGCGGCCAAAAGCCACGTGTATA
AGATACACCTGCAAAGGCGGCACAACCCCAGTGCCACGTTGTGAGTTGGATAGTTGTGGAAAGAGTCAAA
TGGCTCTCCTCAAGCGTATTCAACAAGGGGCTGAAGGATGCCCAGAAGGTACCCCATTGTATGGGATCTG
ATCTGGGGCCTCGGTGCACATGCTTTACATGTGTTTAGTCGAGGTTAAAAAAACGTCTAGGCCCCCCGAA
CCACGGGGACGTGGTTTTCCTTTGAAAAACACGATGATAAGAATGGCGGCCCCGGGCGCCCGGCGGCCGC
TGCTCCTGTTGCTGCTGGCAGGCCTTGCACACAGCACCGGTGACGAGAAGACCACTGGTTGGCGAGGTGG
ACACGTTGTTGAAGGACTGGCTGGGGAACTTGAACAACTTCGTGCACGACTGGAGCATCACCCACAAGGT
CAACGTGAACCAGGATCCGCTGGCTCCGCTGCAGGTTCTGGCGCTGGATCTGCTGCTGGTTCTGGCGAAT
TCGCCCCAGCACTGTTCGAGGTGAAAGACAACAACGGCACAGCGTGTATAATGGCCAGCTTCTCTGCCTC
CTTTCTGACCACCTATGATGCTGGACATGTTTCTAAGGTCTCGAATATGACCCTGCCAGCCTCTGCAGAA
GTCCTGAAGAATAGCAGCTCTTGTGGTGAAAAGAATGCTTCTGAGCCCACCCTCGCAATCACCTTTGGAG
AAGGATATTTACTGAAACTCACCTTCACAAAAAACACAACACGTTACAGTGTCCAGCACATGTATTTCAC
ATATAACCTGTCAGACACACAATTCTTTCCCAATGCCAGCTCCAAAGGGCCCGACACTGTGGATTCCACA
ACTGACATCAAGGCAGACATCAACAAAACATACCGATGTGTCAGCGACATCAGGGTCTACATGAAGAATG
TGACCATTGTGCTCTGGGACGCTACTATCCAGGCCTACCTGCCGAGTAGCAACTTCAGCAAGGAAGAGAC
ACGCTGCCCACAGGATCAACCTTCCCCAACTACTGGGCCACCCAGCCCCTCACCACCACTTGTGCCCACA
AACCCCAGTGTGTCCAAGTACAATGTGACTGGTGACAATGGAACCTGCCTGCTGGCCTCTATGGCACTGC
AACTCAACATCACCTACATGAAGAAGGACAACACGACTGTGACCAGAGCATTCAACATCAACCCAAGTGA
CAAATATAGTGGGACTTGCGGTGCCCAGTTGGTGACCCTGAAGGTGGGGAACAAGAGCAGAGTCCTGGAG
CTGCAGTTTGGGATGAATGCCACTTCTAGCCTGTTTTTCCTGCAAGGAGTTCAGTTGAACATGACTCTTC
CTGATGCCATAGAGCCCACGTTCAGCACCTCCAACTATTCCCTGAAAGCTCTTCAGGCCAGTGTCGGCAA
CTCATACAAGTGCAACAGTGAGGAGCACATCTTTGTCAGCAAGGCGCTCGCCCTCAATGTCTTCAGCGTG
CAAGTCCAGGCTTTCAGGGTAGAAAGTGACAGGTTTGGGTCTGTGGAAGAGTGTGTACAGGACGGTAACA
ACATGCTGATCCCCATTGCTGTGGGCGGGGCCCTGGCAGGGCTGGTCCTCATCGTCCTCATCGCCTACCT
CATCGGCAGGAAGAGGAGTCACGCGGGCTATCAGACCATCGGTAGTGGTAGTGGTATGGTGAGCAAGGGC
GAGGCAGTGATCAAGGAGTTCATGCGGTTCAAGGTGCACATGGAGGGCTCCATGAACGGCCACGAGTTCG
AGATCGAGGGCGAGGGCGAGGGCCGCCCCTACGAGGGCACCCAGACCGCCAAGCTGAAGGTGACCAAGGG
TGGCCCCCTGCCCTTCTCCTGGGACATCCTGTCCCCTCAGTTCATGTACGGCTCCAGGGCCTTCATCAAG
CACCCCGCCGACATCCCCGACTACTATAAGCAGTCCTTCCCCGAGGGCTTCAAGTGGGAGCGCGTGATGA
ACTTCGAGGACGGCGGCGCCGTGACCGTGACCCAGGACACCTCCCTGGAGGACGGCACCCTGATCTACAA
GGTGAAGCTCCGCGGCACCAACTTCCCTCCTGACGGCCCCGTAATGCAGAAGAAGACAATGGGCTGGGAA
GCGTCCACCGAGCGGTTGTACCCCGAGGACGGCGTGCTGAAGGGCGACATTAAGATGGCCCTGCGCCTGA
AGGACGGCGGCCGCTACCTGGCGGACTTCAAGACCACCTACAAGGCCAAGAAGCCCGTGCAGATGCCCGG
CGCCTACAACGTCGACCGCAAGTTGGACATCACCTCCCACAACGAGGACTACACCGTGGTGGAACAGTAC
GAACGCTCCGAGGGCCGCCACTCCACCGGCGGCATGGACGAGCTGTACTAAGAATTCGATCCGTTAACAA
TTCGATATCAAGCTTATCGATAATCAACCTCTGGATTACAAAATTTGTGAAAGATTGACTGGTATTCTTA
ACTATGTTGCTCCTTTTACGCTATGTGGATACGCTGCTTTAATGCCTTTGTATCATGCTATTGCTTCCCG
TATGGCTTTCATTTTCTCCTCCTTGTATAAATCCTGGTTGCTGTCTCTTTATGAGGAGTTGTGGCCCGTT
GTCAGGCAACGTGGCGTGGTGTGCACTGTGTTTGCTGACGCAACCCCCACTGGTTGGGGCATTGCCACCA
CCTGTCAGCTCCTTTCCGGGACTTTCGCTTTCCCCCTCCCTATTGCCACGGCGGAACTCATCGCCGCCTG
CCTTGCCCGCTGCTGGACAGGGGCTCGGCTGTTGGGCACTGACAATTCCGTGGTGTTGTCGGGGAAATCA
TCGTCCTTTCCTTGGCTGCTCGCCTGTGTTGCCACCTGGATTCTGCGCGGGACGTCCTTCTGCTACGTCC
CTTCGGCCCTCAATCCAGCGGACCTTCCTTCCCGCGGCCTGCTGCCGGCTCTGCGGCCTCTTCCGCGTCT
TCGCCTTCGCCCTCAGACGAGTCGGATCTCCCTTTGGGCCGCCTCCCCGCATCGATACCGTCGACCTCGA
GACCTAGAAAAACATGGAGCAATCACAAGTAGCAATACAGCAGCTACCAATGCTGATTGTGCCTGGCTAG
AAGCACAAGAGGAGGAGGAGGTGGGTTTTCCAGTCACACCTCAGGTACCTTTAAGACCAATGACTTACAA
GGCAGCTGTAGATCTTAGCCACTTTTTAAAAGAAAAGGGGGGACTGGAAGGGCTAATTCACTCCCAACGA
AGACAAGATATCCTTGATCTGTGGATCTACCACACACAAGGCTACTTCCCTGATTGGCAGAACTACACAC
CAGGGCCAGGGATCAGATATCCACTGACCTTTGGATGGTGCTACAAGCTAGTACCAGTTGAGCAAGAGAA
GGTAGAAGAAGCCAATGAAGGAGAGAACACCCGCTTGTTACACCCTGTGAGCCTGCATGGGATGGATGAC
CCGGAGAGAGAAGTATTAGAGTGGAGGTTTGACAGCCGCCTAGCATTTCATCACATGGCCCGAGAGCTGC
ATCCGGACTGTACTGGGTCTCTCTGGTTAGACCAGATCTGAGCCTGGGAGCTCTCTGGCTAACTAGGGAA
CCCACTGCTTAAGCCTCAATAAAGCTTGCCTTGAGTGCTTCAAGTAGTGTGTGCCCGTCTGTTGTGTGAC
TCTGGTAACTAGAGATCCCTCAGACCCTTTTAGTCAGTGTGGAAAATCTCTAGCAGGGCCCGTTTAAACC
CGCTGATCAGCCTCGACTGTGCCTTCTAGTTGCCAGCCATCTGTTGTTTGCCCCTCCCCCGTGCCTTCCT
TGACCCTGGAAGGTGCCACTCCCACTGTCCTTTCCTAATAAAATGAGGAAATTGCATCGCATTGTCTGAG
TAGGTGTCATTCTATTCTGGGGGGTGGGGTGGGGCAGGACAGCAAGGGGGAGGATTGGGAAGACAATAGC
AGGCATGCTGGGGATGCGGTGGGCTCTATGGCTTCTGAGGCGGAAAGAACCAGCTGGGGCTCTAGGGGGT
ATCCCC
[124 nt withheld, positions 6587-6710]
C
[91 nt withheld, positions 6712-6802]
A
[49 nt withheld, positions 6804-6852]
CCTTTGACGTTGGAGTCCACGTTCTTT
[37 nt withheld, positions 6880-6916]
ACCCTATCTCGGTCTATTCTTTTGATTTATAAGGGATTTTGCCGATTTCGGCCTATTGGTTAAAAAATGA
GCTGATTTAACAAAAATTTAACGCGAATTAATTCTGTGGAATGTGTGTCAGTTAGGGTGTGGAAAGTCCC
CAGGCTCCCCAGCAGGCAGAAGTATGCAAAGCATGCATCTCAATTAGTCAGCAACCAGGTGTGGAAAGTC
CCCAGGCTCCCCAGCAGGCAGAAGTATGCAAAGCATGCATCTCAATTAGTCAGCAACCATAGTCCCGCCC
CTAACTCCGCCCATCCCGCCCCTAACTCCGCCCAGTTCCGCCCATTCTCCGCCCCATGGCTGACTAATTT
TTTTTATTTATGCAGAGGCCGAGGCCGCCTCTGCCTCTGAGCTATTCCAGAAGTAGTGAGGAGGCTTTTT
TGGAGGCCTAGGCTTTTGCAAAAAGCTCCCGGGAGCTTGTATATCCATTTTCGGATCTGATCAGCACGTG
TTGACAATTAATCATCGGCATAGTATATCGGCATAGTATAATACGACAAGGTGAGGAACTAAACCATGGC
CAAGTTGACCAGTGCCGTTCCGGTGCTCACCGCGCGCGACGTCGCCGGAGCGGTCGAGTTCTGGACCGAC
CGGCTCGGGTTCTCCCGGGACTTCGTGGAGGACGACTTCGCCGGTGTGGTCCGGGACGACGTGACCCTGT
TCATCAGCGCGGTCCAGGACCAGGTGGTGCCGGACAACACCCTGGCCTGGGTGTGGGTGCGCGGCCTGGA
CGAGCTGTACGCCGAGTGGTCGGAGGTCGTGTCCACGAACTTCCGGGACGCCTCCGGGCCGGCCATGACC
GAGATCGGCGAGCAGCCGTGGGGGCGGGAGTTCGCCCTGCGCGACCCGGCCGGCAACTGCGTGCACTTCG
TGGCCGAGGAGCAGGACTGACACGTGCTACGAGATTTCGATTCCACCGCCGCCTTCTATGAAAGGTTGGG
CTTCGGAATCGTTTTCCGGGACGCCGGCTGGATGATCCTCCAGCGCGGGGATCTCATGCTGGAGTTCTTC
GCCCACCCCAACTTGTTTATTGCAGCTTATAATGGTTACAAATAAAGCAATAGCATCACAAATTTCACAA
ATAAAGCATTTTTTTCACTGCATTCTAGTTGTGGTTTGTCCAAACTCATCAATGTATCTTATCATGTCTG
TATACCGTCGACCTCTAGCTAGAGCTTGGCGTAATCATGGTCATAGCTGTTTCCTGTGTGAAATTGTTAT
CCGCTCACAATTCCACACAACATACGAGCCGGAAGCATAAAGTGTAAAGCCTGGGGTGCCTAATGAGTGA
GCTAACTCACATTAATTGCGTTGCGCTCACTGCCCGCTTTCCAGTCGGGAAACCTGTCGTGCCAGCTGCA
TTAATGAATCGGCCAACGCGCGGGGAGAGGCGGTTTGCGTATTGGGCGCTCTTCCGCTTCCTCGCTCACT
GACTCGCTGCGCTCGGTCGTTCGGCTGCGGCGAGCGGTATCAGCTCACTCAAAGGCGGTAATACGGTTAT
CCACAGAATCAGGGGATAACGCAGGAAAGAACATGTGAGCAAAAGGCCAGCAAAAGGCCAGGAACCGTAA
AAAGGCCGCGTTGCTGGCGTTTTTCCATAGGCTCCGCCCCCCTGACGAGCATCACAAAAATCGACGCTCA
AGTCAGAGGTGGCGAAACCCGACAGGACTATAAAGATACCAGGCGTTTCCCCCTGGAAGCTCCCTCGTGC
GCTCTCCTGTTCCGACCCTGCCGCTTACCGGATACCTGTCCGCCTTTCTCCCTTCGGGAAGCGTGGCGCT
TTCTCATAGCTCACGCTGTAGGTATCTCAGTTCGGTGTAGGTCGTTCGCTCCAAGCTGGGCTGTGTGCAC
GAACCCCCCGTTCAGCCCGACCGCTGCGCCTTATCCGGTAACTATCGTCTTGAGTCCAACCCGGTAAGAC
ACGACTTATCGCCACTGGCAGCAGCCACTGGTAACAGGATTAGCAGAGCGAGGTATGTAGGCGGTGCTAC
AGAGTTCTTGAAGTGGTGGCCTAACTACGGCTACACTAGAAGAACAGTATTTGGTATCTGCGCTCTGCTG
AAGCCAGTTACCTTCGGAAAAAGAGTTGGTAGCTCTTGATCCGGCAAACAAACCACCGCTGGTAGCGGTG
GTTTTTTTGTTTGCAAGCAGCAGATTACGCGCAGAAAAAAAGGATCTCAAGAAGATCCTTTGATCTTTTC
TACGGGGTCTGACGCTCAGTGGAACGAAAACTCACGTTAAGGGATTTTGGTCATGAGATTATCAAAAAGG
ATCTTCACCTAGATCCTTTTAAATTAAAAATGAAGTTTTAAATCAATCTAAAGTATATATGAGTAAACTT
GGTCTGACAGTTACCAATGCTTAATCAGTGAGGCACCTATCTCAGCGATCTGTCTATTTCGTTCATCCAT
AGTTGCCTGACTCCCCGTCGTGTAGATAACTACGATACGGGAGGGCTTACCATCTGGCCCCAGTGCTGCA
ATGATACCGCGAGACCCACGCTCACCGGCTCCAGATTTATCAGCAATAAACCAGCCAGCCGGAAGGGCCG
AGCGCAGAAGTGGTCCTGCAACTTTATCCGCCTCCATCCAGTCTATTAATTGTTGCCGGGAAGCTAGAGT
AAGTAGTTCGCCAGTTAATAGTTTGCGCAACGTTGTTGCCATTGCTACAGGCATCGTGGTGTCACGCTCG
TCGTTTGGTATGGCTTCATTCAGCTCCGGTTCCCAACGATCAAGGCGAGTTACATGATCCCCCATGTTGT
GCAAAAAAGCGGTTAGCTCCTTCGGTCCTCCGATCGTTGTCAGAAGTAAGTTGGCCGCAGTGTTATCACT
CATGGTTATGGCAGCACTGCATAATTCTCTTACTGTCATGCCATCCGTAAGATGCTTTTCTGTGACTGGT
GAGTACTCAACCAAGTCATTCTGAGAATAGTGTATGCGGCGACCGAGTTGCTCTTGCCCGGCGTCAATAC
GGGATAATACCGCGCCACATAGCAGAACTTTAAAAGTGCTCATCATTGGAAAACGTTCTTCGGGGCGAAA
ACTCTCAAGGATCTTACCGCTGTTGAGATCCAGTTCGATGTAACCCACTCGTGCACCCAACTGATCTTCA
GCATCTTTTACTTTCACCAGCGTTTCTGGGTGAGCAAAAACAGGAAGGCAAAATGCCGCAAAAAAGGGAA
TAAGGGCGACACGGAAATGTTGAATACTCATACTCTTCCTTTTTCAATATTATTGAAGCATTTATCAGGG
TTATTGTCTCATGAGCGGATACATATTTGAATGTATTTAGAAAAATAAACAAATAGGGGTTCCGCGCACA
TTTCCCCGAAAAGTGCCACCTGACGTCGACGGATCGGGAGATCTCCCGATCCCCTATGGTGCACTCTCAG
TACAATCTGCTCTGATGCCGCATAGTTAAGCCAGTATCTGCTCCCTGCTTGTGTGTTGGAGGTCGCTGAG
TAGTGCGCGAGCAAAATTTAAGCTACAACAAGGCAAGGCTTGACCGACAATTGCATGAAGAATCTGCTTA
GGGTTAGGCGTTTTGCGCTGCTTCGCGATGTACGGGCCAGATATACGCGTTGACATTGATTATTGACTAG
TTATTAATAGTAATCAATTACGGGGTCATTAGTTCATAGCCCATATATGGAGTTCCGCGTTACATAACTT
ACGGTAAATGGCCCGCCTGGCTGACCGCCCAACGACCCCCGCCCATTGACGTCAATAATGACGTATGTTC
CCATAGTAACGCCAATAGGGACTTTCCATTGACGTCAATGGGTGGAGTATTTACGGTAAACTGCCCACTT
GGCAGTACATCAAGTGTATCATATGCCAAGTACGCCCCCTATTGACGTCAATGACGGTAAATGGCCCGCC
TGGCATTATGCCCAGTACATGACCTTATGGGACTTTCCTACTTGGCAGTACATCTACGTATTAGTCATCG
CTATTACCATGGTGATGCGGTTTTGGCAGTACATCAATGGGCGTGGATAGCGGTTTGACTCACGGGGATT
TCCAAGTCTCCACCCCATTGACGTCAATGGGAGTTTGTTTTGGCACCAAAATCAACGGGACTTTCCAAAA
TGTCGTAACAACTCCGCCCCATTGACGCAAATGGGCGGTAGGCGTGTACGGTGGGAGGTCTATATAAGCA
GCGCGTTTTGCCTGTACTGGGTCTCTCTGGTTAGACCAGATCTGAGCCTGGGAGCTCTCTGGCTAACTAG
GGAACCCACTGCTTAAGCCTCAATAAAGCTTGCCTTGAGTGCTTCAAGTAGTGTGTGCCCGTCTGTTGTG
TGACTCTGGTAACTAGAGATCCCTCAGACCCTTTTAGTCAGTGTGGAAAATCTCTAGCAGTGGCGCCCGA
ACAGGGACTTGAAAGCGAAAGGGAAACCAGAGGAGCTCTCTCGACGCAGGACTCGGCTTGCTGAAGCGCG
CACGGCAAGAGGCGAGGGGCGGCGACTGGTGAGTACGCCAAAAATTTTGACTAGCGGAGGCTAGAAGGAG
AGAGATGGGTGCGAGAGCGTCAGTATTAAGCGGGGGAGAATTAGATCGCGATGGGAAAAAATTCGGTTAA
GGCCAGGGGGAAAGAAAAAATATAAATTAAAACATATAGTATGGGCAAGCAGGGAGCTAGAACGATTCGC
AGTTAATCCTGGCCTGTTAGAAACATCAGAAGGCTGTAGACAAATACTGGGACAGCTACAACCATCCCTT
CAGACAGGATCAGAAGAACTTAGATCATTATATAATACAGTAGCAACCCTCTATTGTGTGCATCAAAGGA
TAGAGATAAAAGACACCAAGGAAGCTTTAGACAAGATAGAGGAAGAGCAAAACAAAAGTAAGACCACCGC
ACAGCAAGCGGCCGCTGATCTTCAGACCTGGAGGAGGAGATATGAGGGACAATTGGAGAAGTGAATTATA
TAAATATAAAGTAGTAAAAATTGAACCATTAGGAGTAGCACCCACCAAGGCAAAGAGAAGAGTGGTGCAG
AGAGAAAAAAGAGCAGTGGGAATAGGAGCTTTGTTCCTTGGGTTCTTGGGAGCAGCAGGAAGCACTATGG
GCGCAGCGTCAATGACGCTGACGGTACAGGCCAGACAATTATTGTCTGGTATAGTGCAGCAGCAGAACAA
TTTGCTGAGGGCTATTGAGGCGCAACAGCATCTGTTGCAACTCACAGTCTGGGGCATCAAGCAGCTCCAG
GCAAGAATCCTGGCTGTGGAAAGATACCTAAAGGATCAACAGCTCCTGGGGATTTGGGGTTGCTCTGGAA
AACTCATTTGCACCACTGCTGTGCCTTGGAATGCTAGTTGGAGTAATAAATCTCTGGAACAGATTTGGAA
TCACACGACCTGGATGGAGTGGGACAGAGAAATTAACAATTACACAAGCTTAATACACTCCTTAATTGAA
GAATCGCAAAACCAGCAAGAAAAGAATGAACAAGAATTATTGGAATTAGATAAATGGGCAAGTTTGTGGA
ATTGGTTTAACATAACAAATTGGCTGTGGTATATAAAATTATTCATAATGATAGTAGGAGGCTTGGTAGG
TTTAAGAATAGTTTTTGCTGTACTTTCTATAGTGAATAGAGTTAGGCAGGGATATTCACCATTATCGTTT
CAGACCCACCTCCCAACCCCGAGGGGACCCGACAGGCCCGAAGGAATAGAAGAAGAAGGTGGAGAGAGAG
ACAGAGACAGATCCATTCGATTAGTGAACGGATCGGCACTGCGTGCGCCAATTCTGCAGACAAATGGCAG
TATTCATCCACAATTTTAAAAGAAAAGGGGGGATTGGGGGGTACAGTGCAGGGGAAAGAATAGTAGACAT
AATAGCAACAGACATACAAACTAAAGAATTACAAAAACAAATTACAAAAATTCAAAATTTTCGGGTTTAT
TACAGGGACAGCAGAGATCCAGTTTGGT
Features (pLannotate 1.2.2; 37 found; start..end, strand, type, name):
     28..1239    +  promoter       UbC promoter: human ubiquitin C promoter
   1250..1268    -  misc_feature   MCS (fragment): pUC18/19 multiple cloning site
   1274..1387    +  CDS            STIM1 (fragment): STIM1_HUMAN - Also known as GOK From Homo sapiens (Human).
   1373..1873    +  CDS            SAV_STRAV (fragment): Experimental evidence at protein level: Swiss-Prot protein existence level 1. The biological function of streptavidin is not known. Forms a strong non-covalent specific complex with biotin (one molecule of biotin per subunit of streptavidin). From Streptomyces avidinii.
   1966..2195    +  intron         chimeric intron: chimera between introns from adenovirus and immunoglobulin heavy chain genes
   2378..2840    +  misc_feature   IRES: internal ribosome entry site (IRES) of the encephalomyocarditis virus (EMCV)
   2843..2905    +  CDS            LAMP1 (fragment): rat lysosome-associated membrane glycoprotein 1
   3082..4240    +  CDS            LAMP1 (fragment): rat lysosome-associated membrane glycoprotein 1
   4256..4948    +  CDS            mScarlet-I: mScarlet-I is a basic (constitutively fluorescent) red fluorescent protein published in 2016, derived from synthetic construct. It is reported to be a rapidly-maturing monomer with moderate acid sensitivity.
   4969..4992    +  misc_feature   MCS (fragment): pBluescript multiple cloning site
   4992..5580    +  misc_feature   WPRE: woodchuck hepatitis virus posttranscriptional regulatory element
   5517..6098    +  CDS            nef (fragment): NEF_HV1H2 - Experimental evidence at protein level: Swiss-Prot protein existence level 1. Extracellular Nef protein targets CD4(+) T-lymphocytes for apoptosis by interacting with CXCR4 surface receptors. From Human immunodeficiency virus type 1 group M subtype B (isolate HXB2) (HIV-1).
   6105..6285    +  LTR            5' LTR (truncated): truncated 5' long terminal repeat (LTR) from HIV-1
   6317..6541    +  polyA_signal   bGH poly(A) signal: bovine growth hormone polyadenylation signal
   6545..6566    +  promoter       SV40 promoter (fragment): SV40 enhancer and early promoter
   6587..7015    +  rep_origin     f1 ori (sequence partly withheld): f1 bacteriophage origin of replication; arrow indicates direction of (+) strand synthesis
   7029..7358    +  promoter       SV40 promoter: SV40 enhancer and early promoter
   7406..7453    +  promoter       EM7 promoter: synthetic bacterial promoter&nbsp
   7472..7846    +  CDS            BleoR: antibiotic-binding protein; Sh ble from Streptoalloteichus hindustanus; confers resistance to bleomycin, phleomycin, and Zeocin™
   7856..7981    +  CDS            ble (fragment): BLE_KLEPN - Experimental evidence at protein level: Swiss-Prot protein existence level 1. Binding protein with a strong affinity to the bleomycin family of antibiotics. Binds to CL990; an antimitotic-antibiotic compound. From Klebsiella pneumoniae.
   7976..8097    +  polyA_signal   SV40 poly(A) signal: SV40 polyadenylation signal
   8168..8190    -  protein_bind   lac operator (fragment): The lac repressor binds to the lac operator to inhibit transcription in E. coli. This inhibition can be relieved by adding lactose or isopropyl-β-D-thiogalactopyranoside (IPTG). lac repressor encoded by lacI
   8194..8224    -  promoter       lac promoter: promoter for the E. coli lac operon
   8239..8260    -  protein_bind   CAP binding site: CAP binding activates transcription in the presence of cAMP. E. coli catabolite activator protein
   8273..8365    -  CDS            lacI (fragment): lac repressor; lacI; The lac repressor binds to the lac operator to inhibit transcription in E. coli. This inhibition can be relieved by adding lactose or isopropyl-β-D-thiogalactopyranoside (IPTG).
   8548..9136    -  rep_origin     ori: high-copy-number ColE1/pMB1/pBR322/pUC origin of replication
   9307..10167   -  CDS            AmpR: β-lactamase; bla; confers resistance to ampicillin, carbenicillin, and related antibiotics
  10168..10272   -  promoter       AmpR promoter: bla
  10331..10383   -  misc_feature   bom (fragment): basis of mobility region from pBR322
  10538..10917   +  enhancer       CMV enhancer: human cytomegalovirus immediate early enhancer
  10918..11117   +  promoter       CMV promoter: human cytomegalovirus (CMV) immediate early promoter
  11135..11315   +  LTR            5' LTR (truncated): truncated 5' long terminal repeat (LTR) from HIV-1
  11362..11487   +  misc_feature   HIV-1 Ψ: packaging signal of human immunodeficiency virus type 1
  11471..11834   +  CDS            HIV-1 gag (fragment): gag protein from human immunodeficiency virus 1; gag
  11980..12213   +  misc_feature   RRE: The Rev response element (RRE) of HIV-1 allows for Rev-dependent mRNA export from the nucleus to the cytoplasm.
  12590..12690   +  CDS            Rev (fragment): human immunodeficiency virus 1 (HIV-1) Rev protein; rev; enhances nuclear export of unspliced and incompletely spliced viral mRNAs
  12740..12857   +  misc_feature   cPPT/CTS: central polypurine tract and central termination sequence of HIV-1
