[The description below was written by a language model from this plasmid's Addgene catalogue record and pLannotate feature annotations shown in this document.]
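Description:
FUGW-RUSH-LAMP1-mScarleti is an HIV-1-based lentiviral transfer plasmid for mammalian expression, built on a FUGW-type backbone that already carries the RUSH (retention using selective hooks) streptavidin-KDEL hook. In bacteria it is maintained through a high-copy ColE1/pUC origin with ampicillin resistance. The backbone also holds an f1 origin and an SV40/EM7-driven bleomycin/Zeocin resistance cassette, which lies outside the viral genome. Viral RNA is transcribed from a CMV enhancer/promoter fused to a truncated 5' LTR, followed by the Ψ packaging signal with a partial gag, the RRE and the cPPT/CTS. A WPRE and a truncated 3' LTR with a bGH polyadenylation signal close the transfer cassette. The catalogue lists a total size of 12,824 bp, whereas the sequenced record is 12,894 nt.

The payload is a bicistronic cassette driven by the human ubiquitin C promoter. The first cistron encodes streptavidin behind a fragment annotated as human STIM1, presumably acting as a signal sequence. According to the record it carries a KDEL motif, which would retain this hook in the endoplasmic reticulum. A chimeric intron and an EMCV IRES, introduced as backbone modifications, then direct translation of rat LAMP1 fused C-terminally to the red fluorescent protein mScarlet-I. The LAMP1 annotation is split into a short N-terminal fragment and the main body. The unannotated gap between them is consistent with the streptavidin-binding peptide (SBP) sitting just after the signal peptide, though the feature table does not label it.

In the RUSH design, SBP-LAMP1 is held in the ER by the hook and released synchronously when biotin is added, so a wave of newly made lysosomal membrane protein can be followed through the secretory pathway. The associated publication concerns the biosynthetic lysosomal membrane protein interactome in neurons.
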