Addgene plasmid #228526: FUGW-RUSH-LAMP1-mScarleti
Purpose: Lentiviral vector, expresses Strep-KDEL-IRES-SBP-(Rat)LAMP1-mScarleti in mammalian cells.
Depositing lab: Ginny Farias. Depositing organization: Utrecht University. Publication: Spatiotemporal proteomics reveals the biosynthetic lysosomal membrane protein interactome in neurons. Li CH, Kersten N, Ozkan N, Nguyen DTM, Koppers M, Post H, Altelaar M, Farias GG. Nat Commun. 2024 Dec 30;15(1):10829. doi: 10.1038/s41467-024-55052-w. PubMed 40016183.
Backbone
  Vector backbone: FUWG-RUSH-Strep-KDEL
  Backbone size w/o insert (bp): 10726
  Total vector size (bp): 12824
  Modifications to backbone: Chimeric Intron - IRES2 was introduced
  Vector type: Mammalian Expression, Lentiviral
Growth in bacteria
  Bacterial resistance: Ampicillin, 100 μg/mL
  Growth temperature: 37°C
  Growth strain: NEB Stable
  Copy number: High Copy
Gene/Insert
  Gene/Insert name: LAMP1
  Species: R. norvegicus (rat)
  Entrez Gene: Lamp1 (a.k.a. LGP120)
  Promoter: Ubc
  Tag / fusion protein: Streptavidin-KDEL (N terminal on backbone); Streptavidin Binding Protein (SBP) (N terminal on insert); mScarleti (C terminal on insert)
  Cloning method: Gibson Cloning
  Sequencing primers: 5′ atgctttacatgtgtttagtcgaggt
Terms and licenses: Academic/Nonprofit Terms; Industry Terms: Not Available to Industry
Depositor comments: Please visit https://doi.org/10.1101/2024.05.16.594502 for bioRxiv preprint.
How to cite: FUGW-RUSH-LAMP1-mScarleti was a gift from Ginny Farias (Addgene plasmid # 228526 ; http://n2t.net/addgene:228526 ; RRID:Addgene_228526)
